>Addgene plasmid #177023 | pEPQD0CM0059 | addgene full sequence | sequence record 348389 | Addgene NGS Result
TTTTAAATCAATCTAAAGTATATATGAGTAAACTTGGTCTGACAGCTCGAGGCTTGGATTCTCACCAATA
AAAAACGCCCGGCGGCAACCGAGCGTTCTGAACAAATCCAGATGGAGTTCTGAGGTCATTACTGGATCTA
TCAACAGGAGTCCAAGCGAGCTCGATATCAAATTACGCCCCGCCCTGCCACTCATCGCAGTACTGTTGTA
ATTCATTAAGCATTCTGCCGACATGGAAGCCATCACAAACGGCATGATGAACCTGAATCGCCAGCGGCAT
CAGCACCTTGTCGCCTTGCGTATAATATTTGCCCATGGTGAAAACGGGGGCGAAGAAGTTGTCCATATTG
GCCACGTTTAAATCAAAACTGGTGAAACTCACCCAGGGATTGGCTGAGACGAAAAACATATTCTCAATAA
ACCCTTTAGGGAAATAGGCCAGGTTTTCACCGTAACACGCCACATCTTGCGAATATATGTGTAGAAACTG
CCGGAAATCGTCGTGGTATTCACTCCAGAGCGATGAAAACGTTTCAGTTTGCTCATGGAAAACGGTGTAA
CAAGGGTGAACACTATCCCATATCACCAGCTCACCGTCTTTCATTGCCATACGAAATTCCGGATGAGCAT
TCATCAGGCGGGCAAGAATGTGAATAAAGGCCGGATAAAACTTGTGCTTATTTTTCTTTACGGTCTTTAA
AAAGGCCGTAATATCCAGCTGAACGGTCTGGTTATAGGTACATTGAGCAACTGACTGAAATGCCTCAAAA
TGTTCTTTACGATGCCATTGGGATATATCAACGGTGGTATATCCAGTGATTTTTTTCTCCATTTTAGCTT
CCTTAGCTCCTGAAAATCTCGATAACTCAAAAAATACGCCCGGTAGTGATCTTATTTCATTATGGTGAAA
GTTGGAACCTCTTACGTGCCCGATCAACTCGAGTGCCACCTGACGTCTAAGAAACCATTATTATCATGAC
ATTAACCTATAAAAATAGGCGTATCACGAGGCAGAATTTCAGATAAAAAAAATCCTTAGCTTTCGCTAAG
GATGATTTCTGGAATTCGGTCTCAAATGACCAAGACCAATTCCCCTGCTCCTTCTGTCATCACTTGCAAA
GCTGCTGTGGTATGGAAATCAGGGGAGCCACCAAAGGTGGAAGAGATACAAGTTGATCCACCAAAGGCCT
CAGAAGTTAGGATTAAGATGCTTTGTGCCAGTTTGTGCCACACTGATTTCCTTGCCTGCAATGGCCTTCC
TGTTCCATTGTTCCCTCGCATTCCTGGACACGAAGGAGTCGGAATGATCGAGAGCGTTGGAGAAAATGTT
ACGAACCTAAAAGAAGGAGACATAGTGATGCCACTTTACTTGGGAGAATGTGGGGAATGCTTGAATTGCA
AATCAGGAAGGACAAATTTGTGCCACAAATATCCTTTAGGTTTTAGTGGATTATTGCTTGATGGAACATC
AAGAATGTCAATTGGAGAGCAAAAAGTATATCACCATTTCAGCTGTTCGACATGGTCAGAGTATATAGTG
ATTGAAGCAGCTTATGCAGTGAAGGTAGATCCAAGGGTTTCTCTTCCACATGCTAGCTTTCTTTGCTGTG
GATTCACCACTGGTTTTGGTGCTACTTGGAGAGATGTCAATGTTGTCAAGGGCTCTACTGTGGCTGTTCT
AGGCCTTGGTGCTGTTGGACTTGGGGCTGTGCAAGGAGCTAAATCACAAGGAGCATCAAGAATTATAGGT
TTGGATATCAACGACAAGAAACGTGAAAAGGGAGAAGCATTTGGAATGACTGAATTTATAAATCCAAAAG
GTTCAAACAAATCAATTTCTGAACTAATAAATGAAGCAACTGGTGGATTAGGACTTGACTATGTCTACGA
ATGCACTGGAGTTCCAGCTTTACTCAATGAAGCCATTGAATCCTCTAAAGTGGGACTTGGAACTGCAGTA
TTGATTGGGGCAGGACTTGAAACAAGTGGAGAAATCAAATTCATTCCTCTTCTGTGTGGTAGAACTGTTA
AAGGTTCAATTTATGGTGGAGTAAGACCTAAATCAGACCTCCCCACTTTAATTGAAAAGTGCATAAACAA
GGAAATTCCAATGGATGAACTAATGACTCATGAAGTTTCATTGTCTGAGATAAACAAAGGATTTGAGTAC
CTTAAGCATCCTGATTGTGTCAAAGTTGTTATCAAGTTCTAAGCTTCGAGACCCTGCAGTCCGGCAAAAA
AGGGCAAGGTGTCACCACCCTGCCCTTTTTCTTTAAAACCGAAAAGATTACTTCGCGTTATGCAGGCTTC
CTCGCTCACTGACTCGCTGCGCTCGGTCGTTCGGCTGCGGCGAGCGGTATCAGCTCACTCAAAGGCGGTA
ATACGGTTATCCACAGAATCAGGGGATAACGCAGGAAAGAACATGTGAGCAAAAGGCCAGCAAAAGGCCA
GGAACCGTAAAAAGGCCGCGTTGCTGGCGTTTTTCCACAGGCTCCGCCCCCCTGACGAGCATCACAAAAA
TCGACGCTCAAGTCAGAGGTGGCGAAACCCGACAGGACTATAAAGATACCAGGCGTTTCCCCCTGGAAGC
TCCCTCGTGCGCTCTCCTGTTCCGACCCTGCCGCTTACCGGATACCTGTCCGCCTTTCTCCCTTCGGGAA
GCGTGGCGCTTTCTCATAGCTCACGCTGTAGGTATCTCAGTTCGGTGTAGGTCGTTCGCTCCAAGCTGGG
CTGTGTGCACGAACCCCCCGTTCAGCCCGACCGCTGCGCCTTATCCGGTAACTATCGTCTTGAGTCCAAC
CCGGTAAGACACGACTTATCGCCACTGGCAGCAGCCACTGGTAACAGGATTAGCAGAGCGAGGTATGTAG
GCGGTGCTACAGAGTTCTTGAAGTGGTGGCCTAACTACGGCTACACTAGAAGAACAGTATTTGGTATCTG
CGCTCTGCTGAAGCCAGTTACCTTCGGAAAAAGAGTTGGTAGCTCTTGATCCGGCAAACAAACCACCGCT
GGTAGCGGTGGTTTTTTTGTTTGCAAGCAGCAGATTACGCGCAGAAAAAAAGGATCTCAAGAAGATCCTT
TGATCTTTTCTACGGGGTCTGACGCTCAGTGGAACGAAAACTCACGTTAAGGGATTTTGGTCATGAGATT
ATCAAAAAGGATCTTCACCTAGATCCTTTTAAATTAAAAATGAAG
Features (pLannotate 1.2.2; 7 found; start..end, strand, type, name):
     58..152     -  terminator     lambda t0 terminator: transcription terminator from phage lambda
    176..832     -  CDS            cat: CAT_ECOLX - Experimental evidence at protein level: Swiss-Prot protein existence level 1. This enzyme is an effector of chloramphenicol resistance in bacteria. From Escherichia coli. This protein is used as a marker in many commonly used cloning vectors, such as pACYC184.
    833..930     -  promoter       cat promoter: promoter of the E. coli cat gene encoding chloramphenicol acetyltransferase
   1016..1059    -  terminator     bacterial terminator: putative bacterial transcription terminator
   1076..2209    +  CDS            8HGO: 8HGO_CATRO - Also known as ADH10 From Catharanthus roseus (Madagascar periwinkle) (Vinca rosea).
   2230..2287    +  terminator     his operon terminator: This putative transcriptin terminator from the E. coli his operon has a 2-bp deletion introduced during synthesis. Its efficiency has not been determined.
   2482..3070    -  rep_origin     ori: high-copy-number ColE1/pMB1/pBR322/pUC origin of replication
