[The description below was written by a language model from this plasmid's Addgene catalogue record and pLannotate feature annotations shown in this document.]
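Description:
pEPQD0CM0059 is a Level 0 standard part plasmid for MoClo/Golden Gate assembly, built on the pUAP1 universal acceptor backbone and classed as a synthetic biology vector. It is a small (about 3.2 kb) bacterial cloning plasmid that replicates in E. coli from a high-copy ColE1/pUC-type origin. Selection is with chloramphenicol, through a cat (chloramphenicol acetyltransferase) gene driven by its native promoter and followed by the lambda t0 terminator. Bacterial transcription terminators, including a his operon terminator, flank the insert position and insulate the cloned part from read-through transcription in the bacterial host.

The payload is the coding sequence of 8-hydroxygeraniol oxidoreductase (8HGO, also called 10-hydroxygeraniol oxidoreductase or alcohol dehydrogenase 10) from Catharanthus roseus (Madagascar periwinkle). The part includes its stop codon. It has been domesticated by removing all internal BpiI, BsaI, BsmBI and SapI recognition sites, so it survives Type IIS assembly reactions intact. An inverted pair of BsaI sites flanks the CDS, and digestion releases it with AATG and GCTT overhangs, the Phytobrick standard positions for a complete coding sequence.

The plasmid itself carries no promoter or terminator for expressing the gene in plants, and the feature table shows no epitope tags or reporters. The part is meant to be combined in one-pot reactions with separate promoter, untranslated region and terminator parts to build Level 1 transcription units. The associated work concerns reconstituting monoterpene indole alkaloid biosynthesis in Nicotiana benthamiana, where this enzyme would supply one step of the pathway.
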