Addgene plasmid #177023: pEPQD0CM0059
Purpose: Level 0 CDS (with stop codon) part for MoClo assembly, AATG-GCTT
Depositing lab: Nicola Patron. Depositing organization: Earlham Institute. Publication: Reconstitution of monoterpene indole alkaloid biosynthesis in genome engineered Nicotiana benthamiana. Dudley QM, Jo S, Guerrero DAS, Chhetry M, Smedley MA, Harwood WA, Sherden NH, O'Connor SE, Caputi L, Patron NJ. Commun Biol. 2022 Sep 10;5(1):949. doi: 10.1038/s42003-022-03904-w. PubMed 36088516.
Backbone
  Vector backbone: pUAP1
  Vector type: Synthetic Biology
Growth in bacteria
  Bacterial resistance: Chloramphenicol, 25 μg/mL
  Growth temperature: 37°C
  Growth strain: DH5alpha
  Copy number: High Copy
Gene/Insert
  Gene/Insert name: 8-hydroxygeraniol oxidoreductase; 10-hydroxygeraniol oxidoreductase; alcohol dehydrogenase 10
  Species: Catharanthus roseus (Madagascar periwinkle)
  Cloning method: Restriction Enzyme; 5′ cloning site Unknown (unknown if destroyed); 3′ cloning site Unknown (unknown if destroyed)
  Sequencing primers: 5′ GGCGTATCACGAGGCAGAATTTC; 3′ CCTGCATAACGCGAAGTAATC
Terms and licenses: Academic/Nonprofit Terms; Industry Terms: Not Available to Industry
Depositor comments: Genbank accession: KF302069, the CDS sequence has been domesticated (all endogenous BpiI, BsaI, BsmBI and SapI recognition sites removed) and are flanked by an inverted pair of BsaI recognition sites that produce overhangs compatible with the phytobrick assembly standard
How to cite: pEPQD0CM0059 was a gift from Nicola Patron (Addgene plasmid # 177023 ; http://n2t.net/addgene:177023 ; RRID:Addgene_177023)
